Addgene plasmid #46107: pattB-synaptobrevin-GAL4-hsp70
Depositing lab: Christopher Potter. Depositing organization: Johns Hopkins University and School of Medicine. Publication: Improved and expanded Q-system reagents for genetic manipulations. Riabinina O, Luginbuhl D, Marr E, Liu S, Wu MN, Luo L, Potter CJ. Nat Methods. 2015 Jan 12. doi: 10.1038/nmeth.3250. PubMed 25581800.
Backbone
  Vector backbone: pattB
  Total vector size (bp): 12217
  Modifications to backbone: Introduced synaptobrevin promoter
  Vector type: Insect Expression
  Selectable markers: white
Growth in bacteria
  Bacterial resistance: Ampicillin, 100 μg/mL
  Growth temperature: 37°C
  Growth strain: DH5alpha
  Copy number: Unknown
Gene/Insert
  Gene/Insert name: GAL4
  Species: S. cerevisiae (budding yeast)
  Insert size (bp): 2646
  Cloning method: Restriction Enzyme; 5′ cloning site EcoRI (not destroyed); 3′ cloning site AatII (not destroyed)
  Sequencing primers: 5′ TGGAAGACAGTGAAAGAGGC; 3′ GCAAACTCACTCCCTGACA
Resource information
  A portion of this plasmid was derived from a plasmid made by: Liqun Luo, Stanford University
Terms and licenses: Academic/Nonprofit Terms; Industry Terms: Not Available to Industry
Depositor comments: Please see this additional reference https://www.ncbi.nlm.nih.gov/pubmed/20434990 for more information on the Q-system.
How to cite: pattB-synaptobrevin-GAL4-hsp70 was a gift from Christopher Potter (Addgene plasmid # 46107 ; http://n2t.net/addgene:46107 ; RRID:Addgene_46107)
