[The description below was written by a language model from this plasmid's Addgene catalogue record and pLannotate feature annotations shown in this document.]
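Description:
pattB-synaptobrevin-GAL4-hsp70 is a 12.2 kb Drosophila transgenesis plasmid built on the pattB backbone, designed for site-specific germline integration rather than transient expression. It is propagated in E. coli through a high-copy ColE1/pUC-type origin with ampicillin resistance (AmpR under its own bla promoter). It also retains typical cloning-vector remnants: an f1 origin, lacZα and lacI fragments, lac promoter/operator elements, and flanking T7 and T3 promoters. For use in flies it carries an attB site recognised by φC31 integrase, which recombines the plasmid into a genomic attP landing site. It also carries the mini-white gene, an eye-colour marker used to identify transformants in a white mutant background. A single loxP site lies just downstream of mini-white.

The payload is the 2,646 bp coding sequence of the Saccharomyces cerevisiae transcriptional activator GAL4, cloned between EcoRI and AatII sites. According to the catalogue entry, the backbone was modified by introducing a synaptobrevin promoter. This promoter is not annotated by name in the feature table, but it presumably corresponds to the region between loxP and GAL4, part of which the annotation software matched to a fragment of the Drosophila metl gene. The "hsp70" in the name suggests an hsp70-derived terminator in the unannotated stretch between GAL4 and attB, although the record does not state this explicitly. Flies carrying the construct should express GAL4 under synaptobrevin regulatory sequences, which would be expected to give neuronal expression and so drive UAS-linked transgenes. The plasmid was deposited with a set of improved Q-system reagents for genetic manipulation, where a GAL4 driver of this kind can serve alongside or as a comparison to the QF-based drivers.
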