Features (pLannotate 1.2.2; 16 found; start..end, strand, type, name):
      4..432     +  rep_origin     f1 ori (sequence partly withheld): f1 bacteriophage origin of replication; arrow indicates direction of (+) strand synthesis
    463..620     -  CDS            lacZα (fragment): LacZα fragment of β-galactosidase; lacZ fragment
    623..641     +  promoter       T7 promoter: promoter for bacteriophage T7 RNA polymerase
    666..4802    +  gene           mini-white: white; This modified version of the white gene lacks part of the first intron.
   4809..4842    -  protein_bind   loxP: Cre-mediated recombination occurs in the 8-bp core sequence (GCATACAT). Cre recombinase
   4856..5602    +  CDS            metl (fragment): METL_DROME - Experimental evidence at protein level: Swiss-Prot protein existence level 1. Probable methyltransferase. From Drosophila melanogaster (Fruit fly).
   6770..9415    +  CDS            GAL4: GAL4 transcriptional activator; Saccharomyces cerevisiae GAL4
   9741..9810    +  protein_bind   attB: attB site for the φC31 integrase (Groth et al., 2000) phage φC31 integrase
  10029..10047   -  promoter       T3 promoter: promoter for bacteriophage T3 RNA polymerase
  10090..10112   -  protein_bind   lac operator (fragment): The lac repressor binds to the lac operator to inhibit transcription in E. coli. This inhibition can be relieved by adding lactose or isopropyl-β-D-thiogalactopyranoside (IPTG). lac repressor encoded by lacI
  10116..10146   -  promoter       lac promoter: promoter for the E. coli lac operon
  10161..10182   -  protein_bind   CAP binding site: CAP binding activates transcription in the presence of cAMP. E. coli catabolite activator protein
  10195..10287   -  CDS            lacI (fragment): lac repressor; lacI; The lac repressor binds to the lac operator to inhibit transcription in E. coli. This inhibition can be relieved by adding lactose or isopropyl-β-D-thiogalactopyranoside (IPTG).
  10470..11058   -  rep_origin     ori: high-copy-number ColE1/pMB1/pBR322/pUC origin of replication
  11229..12089   -  CDS            AmpR: β-lactamase; bla; confers resistance to ampicillin, carbenicillin, and related antibiotics
  12090..12194   -  promoter       AmpR promoter: bla
>Addgene plasmid #46107 | pattB-synaptobrevin-GAL4-hsp70 | depositor full sequence | sequence record 64916 | pattB-synaptobrevin-GAL4-hsp70 sequence 12217 bps
CTG
[124 nt withheld, positions 4-127]
C
[91 nt withheld, positions 129-219]
A
[49 nt withheld, positions 221-269]
CCTTTGACGTTGGAGTCCACGTTCTTT
[37 nt withheld, positions 297-333]
ACCCTATCTCGGTCTATTCTTTTGATTTATAAGGGATTTTGCCGATTTCGGCCTATTGGTTAAAAAATGA
GCTGATTTAACAAAAATTTAACGCGAATTTTAACAAAATATTAACGCTTACAATTTCCATTCGCCATTCA
GGCTGCGCAACTGTTGGGAAGGGCGATCGGTGCGGGCCTCTTCGCTATTACGCCAGCTGGCGAAAGGGGG
ATGTGCTGCAAGGCGATTAAGTTGGGTAACGCCAGGGTTTTCCCAGTCACGACGTTGTAAAACGACGGCC
AGTGAATTGTAATACGACTCACTATAGGGCGAATTGGGTACGTACCGGGCCCCTAGTATGTATGTAAGTT
AATAAAACCCATTTTTGCGGAAAGTAGATAAAAAAAACATTTTTTTTTTTTACTGCACTGGATATCATTG
AACTTATCTGATCAGTTTTAAATTTACTTCGATCCAAGGGTATTTGATGTACCAGGTTCTTTCGATTACC
TCTCACTCAAAATGACATTCCACTCAAAGTCAGCGCTGTTTGCCTCCTTCTCTGTCCACAGAAATATCGC
CGTCTCTTTCGCCGCTGCGTCCGCTATCTCTTTCGCCACCGTTTGTAGCGTTACGTAGCGTCAATGTCCG
CCTTCAGTTGCATTTTGTCAGCGGTTTCGTGACGAAGCTCCAAGCGGTTTACGCCATCAATTAAACACAA
AGTGCTGTGCCAAAACTCCTCTCGCTTCTTATTTTTGTTTGTTTTTTGAGTGATTGGGGTGGTGATTGGT
TTTGGGTGGGTAAGCAGGGGAAAGTGTGAAAAATCCCGGCAATGGGCCAAGAGGATCAGGAGCTATTAAT
TCGCGGAGGCAGCAAACACCCATCTGCCGAGCATCTGAACAATGTGAGTAGTACATGTGCATACATCTTA
AGTTCACTTGATCTATAGGAACTGCGATTGCAACATCAAATTGTCTGCGGCGTGAGAACTGCGACCCACA
AAAATCCCAAACCGCAATTGCACAAACAAATAGTGACACGAAACAGATTATTCTGGTAGCTGTTCTCGCT
ATATAAGACAATTTTTGAGATCATATCATGATCAAGACATCTAAAGGCATTCATTTTCGACTATATTCTT
TTTTACAAAAAATATAACAACCAGATATTTTAAGCTGATCCTAGATGCACAAAAAATAAATAAAAGTATA
AACCTACTTCGTAGGATACTTCGGGGTACTTTTTGTTCGGGGTTAGATGAGCATAACGCTTGTAGTTGAT
ATTTGAGATCCCCTATCATTGCAGGGTGACAGCGGAGCGGCTTCGCAGAGCTGCATTAACCAGGGCTTCG
GGCAGGCCAAAAACTACGGCACGCTCCGGCCACCCAGTCCGCCGGAGGACTCCGGTTCAGGGAGCGGCCA
ACTAGCCGAGAACCTCACCTATGCCTGGCACAATATGGACATCTTTGGGGCGGTCAATCAGCCGGGCTCC
GGATGGCGGCAGCTGGTCAACCGGACACGCGGACTATTCTGCAACGAGCGACACATACCGGCGCCCAGGA
AACATTTGCTCAAGAACGGTGAGTTTCTATTCGCAGTCGGCTGATCTGTGTGAAATCTTAATAAAGGGTC
CAATTACCAATTTGAAACTCAGTTTGCGGCGTGGCCTATCCGGGCGAACTTTTGGCCGTGATGGGCAGTT
CCGGTGCCGGAAAGACGACCCTGCTGAATGCCCTTGCCTTTCGATCGCCGCAGGGCATCCAAGTATCGCC
ATCCGGGATGCGACTGCTCAATGGCCAACCTGTGGACGCCAAGGAGATGCAGGCCAGGTGCGCCTATGTC
CAGCAGGATGACCTCTTTATCGGCTCCCTAACGGCCAGGGAACACCTGATTTTCCAGGCCATGGTGCGGA
TGCCACGACATCTGACCTATCGGCAGCGAGTGGCCCGCGTGGATCAGGTGATCCAGGAGCTTTCGCTCAG
CAAATGTCAGCACACGATCATCGGTGTGCCCGGCAGGGTGAAAGGTCTGTCCGGCGGAGAAAGGAAGCGT
CTGGCATTCGCCTCCGAGGCACTAACCGATCCGCCGCTTCTGATCTGCGATGAGCCCACCTCCGGACTGG
ACTCATTTACCGCCCACAGCGTCGTCCAGGTGCTGAAGAAGCTGTCGCAGAAGGGCAAGACCGTCATCCT
GACCATTCATCAGCCGTCTTCCGAGCTGTTTGAGCTCTTTGACAAGATCCTTCTGATGGCCGAGGGCAGG
GTAGCTTTCTTGGGCACTCCCAGCGAAGCCGTCGACTTCTTTTCCTAGTGAGTTCGATGTGTTTATTAAG
GGTATCTAGCATTACATTACATCTCAACTCCTATCCAGCGTGGGTGCCCAGTGTCCTACCAACTACAATC
CGGCGGACTTTTACGTACAGGTGTTGGCCGTTGTGCCCGGACGGGAGATCGAGTCCCGTGATCGGATCGC
CAAGATATGCGACAATTTTGCTATTAGCAAAGTAGCCCGGGATATGGAGCAGTTGTTGGCCACCAAAAAT
TTGGAGAAGCCACTGGAGCAGCCGGAGAATGGGTACACCTACAAGGCCACCTGGTTCATGCAGTTCCGGG
CGGTCCTGTGGCGATCCTGGCTGTCGGTGCTCAAGGAACCACTCCTCGTAAAAGTGCGACTTATTCAGAC
AACGGTGAGTGGTTCCAGTGGAAACAAATGATATAACGCTTACAATTCTTGGAAACAAATTCGCTAGATT
TTAGTTAGAATTGCCTGATTCCACACCCTTCTTAGTTTTTTTCAATGAGATGTATAGTTTATAGTTTTGC
AGAAAATAAATAAATTTCATTTAACTCGCGAACATGTTGAAGATATGAATATTAATGAGATGCGAGTAAC
ATTTTAATTTGCAGATGGTTGCCATCTTGATTGGCCTCATCTTTTTGGGCCAACAACTCACGCAAGTGGG
CGTGATGAATATCAACGGAGCCATCTTCCTCTTCCTGACCAACATGACCTTTCAAAACGTCTTTGCCACG
ATAAATGTAAGTCTTGTTTAGAATACATTTGCATATTAATAATTTACTAACTTTCTAATGAATCGATTCG
ATTTAGGTGTTCACCTCAGAGCTGCCAGTTTTTATGAGGGAGGCCCGAAGTCGACTTTATCGCTGTGACA
CATACTTTCTGGGCAAAACGATTGCCGAATTACCGCTTTTTCTCACAGTGCCACTGGTCTTCACGGCGAT
TGCCTATCCGATGATCGGACTGCGGGCCGGAGTGCTGCACTTCTTCAACTGCCTGGCGCTGGTCACTCTG
GTGGCCAATGTGTCAACGTCCTTCGGATATCTAATATCCTGCGCCAGCTCCTCGACCTCGATGGCGCTGT
CTGTGGGTCCGCCGGTTATCATACCATTCCTGCTCTTTGGCGGCTTCTTCTTGAACTCGGGCTCGGTGCC
AGTATACCTCAAATGGTTGTCGTACCTCTCATGGTTCCGTTACGCCAACGAGGGTCTGCTGATTAACCAA
TGGGCGGACGTGGAGCCGGGCGAAATTAGCTGCACATCGTCGAACACCACGTGCCCCAGTTCGGGCAAGG
TCATCCTGGAGACGCTTAACTTCTCCGCCGCCGATCTGCCGCTGGACTACGTGGGTCTGGCCATTCTCAT
CGTGAGCTTCCGGGTGCTCGCATATCTGGCTCTAAGACTTCGGGCCCGACGCAAGGAGTAGCCGACATAT
ATCCGAAATAACTGCTTGTTTTTTTTTTTTACCATTATTACCATCGTGTTTACTGTTTATTGCCCCCTCA
AAAAGCTAATGTAATTATATTTGTGCCAATAAAAACAAGATATGACCTATAGAATACAAGTATTTCCCCT
TCGAACATCCCCACAAGTAGACTTTGGATTTGTCTTCTAACCAAAAGACTTACACACCTGCATACCTTAC
ATCAAAAACTCGTTTATCGCTACATAAAACACCGGGATATATTTTTTATATACATACTTTTCAAATCGCG
CGCCCTCTTCATAATTCACCTCCACCACACCACGTTTCGTAGTTGCTCTTTCGCTGTCTCCCACCCGCTC
TCCGCAACACATTCACCTTTTGTTCGACGACCTTGGAGCGACTGTCGTTAGTTCCGCGCGATTCGGTTCG
CTCAAATGGTTCCGAGTGGTTCATTTCGTCTCAATAGAAATTAGTAATAAATATTTGTATGTACAATTTA
TTTGCTCCAATATATTTGTATATATTTCCCTCACAGCTATATTTATTCTAATTTAATATTATGACTTTTT
AAGGTAATTTTTTGTGACCTGTTCGGAGTGATTAGCGTTACAATTTGAACTGAAAGTGACATCCAGTGTT
TGTTCCTTGTGTAGATGCATCTCAAAAAAATGGTGGGCATAATAGTGTTGTTTATATATATCAAAAATAA
CAACTATAATAATAAGAATACATTTAATTTAGAAAATGCTTGGATTTCACTGGAACTAGGCTAGCATAAC
TTCGTATAATGTATGCTATACGAAGTTATGCTAGCGGATCCGACCTCAAAGATGGAAGCGGAGCAGAAGG
AGCGATTTCAGACAGACGCCCCCAAGTTTTGGGATTCCTTCTACGGCATTCACGACAACCGCTTCTTCAA
GGATCGCCACTGGCTGTTTACGGAGTTCCCCGAACTAGCTCCTCTGGCGGCGGATTCGGCGGTACTGCAA
CCACGTAGCATTTTCGAACTGGGCTGTGGAGTAGGAAACACAATTTTACCCCTTCTACAGTACAGCTCTG
AACCGCAGCTCAAGGTTTTCGGATGTGACTTCTCCGCCCGGGCCATTGAAATCCTGCGAAGCCAACGGCA
GTTCGACGAGAAGCGCTGCGAGGTGTTTGTCATGGATGCCACGCTGGATCATTGGCAGGTGCCCTTCGAG
GAAAACTCACAGGACATTATTGTGATGATTTTTGTGCTGTCCGCAATTGAGCCAAAGAAAATGCAGCGGG
TATTGGACAATTGCTATCGCTACCTGCGTCCCGGTGGCTTGCTCCTCTTCCGCGACTACGGACGATACGA
CCTGGCACAGCTGCGCTTCAAGAGCGGCAAGTGTATGGAGGACAACTTCTACGTGCGAGGCGACGGCACC
ATGGTGTACTTCTTCACGGAGGAAGAACTGCGGGGTATGATGACTCAAGCGGGGCTGCAGGAGGAGCAGC
TCATTGTGGACCGAAGACTGCAAGTTAATCGCTGTCGCGGCTTGAAAATGTACCGCGTGTGGATTCAGAC
AAAGTTCAGGAAACCGCTTTAAATCAATTTAGACGAATAGTTCTGTGCATTTTAAACCTTGTTCAAATCA
ATTGATATAATTATTTACACGATATATTTAAAAATACAAAGTTAAAACTTCAAACTGTAATATTACTAGA
ACTTTGAGCATTTCTTTTTCTTGATGGAAAGCCCGGCTTGTTTTTAAATTTCCCACCCCTTGGCCATCGG
CACTTGGAAATCGCTAAGGAAAAGCTTCTCGCTGGAACACCATTCGCTGCTGGCCATCCAGGCAGCTTTT
TCCCCAAATACACATAACAGTTAGGAAAGCTGCAAGTTTTCGCAGTTGGCCAAAAACGTCGTAAGTGAAA
ATTTTCCTGGTGCTGCGTAAAAAAATTCGTAAAATATTAGTTAAGCCTGGTTTTTGTAAACTCAAGTTGC
CCGAGCAAAAGTAAAGTGATTCTGATCAAAAGTGCTAAAACTGATTGATTAGGAAAACGAAGATCAAACG
AAATGTCAACCAAAGTCAGCGAAAACCCTTGTCGTGCAGAATTTCATTGATTTTTTCTTCTGAGCCCACG
TTGGCCAGTTGGGCACTTGAAATTATTTTTAAAACGTTTTGCATTTTGAAGACATCTTAGGTGCCCCTGG
GGGTATGCAACGGAAATGAGGAAGGACATGCCTCATGGCTGGGCGTGTTGCTGCCACCCAAATAGTCCTC
TTACGTCCCAATTAGAATCCCATAGCTGCCCATTTCAAGCATTAACCGATGTACTAAAAATAGTTGCAAC
TATTTTCGCACTCTATTCAGCAGCAGTTCCAGCGCTGAGCCAGAAAATTCCTGCGAAAGGCTGTCGTGGC
AAGTGTTACCCGCACACATACACATCATCCAGATCCAGCCAATCCCCCCGTGGAGTGGAGTGAATTTTCA
TTGACGACGGGGCGAAAAAGCTCTGGCGGAAGAGCGACAGAGAGAGAGAGAAACAGAGAGAGAGAGAGAG
AAGCGGCACTGAGAGCGCAACCCTCTAGAACAAAAACAACGAAACAGAGTTCAGCTGCACCACCACCCAC
TACCTACACCACCAACGCCACCACCGCCCACTGACCATCCCACATCCCGACCTGCGCCAGTGGAAGACAG
TGAAAGAGGCCAAGTGCATCGTGCATAGAGTACCTTCATCCTAATCATCGACAGCCGAATTCCAACATGA
AGCTACTGTCTTCTATCGAACAAGCATGCGATATTTGCCGACTTAAAAAGCTCAAGTGCTCCAAAGAAAA
ACCGAAGTGCGCCAAGTGTCTGAAGAACAACTGGGAGTGTCGCTACTCTCCCAAAACCAAAAGGTCTCCG
CTGACTAGGGCACATCTGACAGAAGTGGAATCAAGGCTAGAAAGACTGGAACAGCTATTTCTACTGATTT
TTCCTCGAGAAGACCTTGACATGATTTTGAAAATGGATTCTTTACAGGATATAAAAGCATTGTTAACAGG
ATTATTTGTACAAGATAATGTGAATAAAGATGCCGTCACAGATAGATTGGCTTCAGTGGAGACTGATATG
CCTCTAACATTGAGACAGCATAGAATAAGTGCGACATCATCATCGGAAGAGAGTAGTAACAAAGGTCAAA
GACAGTTGACTGTATCGATTGACTCGGCAGCTCATCATGATAACTCCACAATTCCGTTGGATTTTATGCC
CAGGGATGCTCTTCATGGATTTGATTGGTCTGAAGAGGATGACATGTCGGATGGCTTGCCCTTCCTGAAA
ACGGACCCCAACAATAATGGGTTCTTTGGCGACGGTTCTCTCTTATGTATTCTTCGATCTATTGGCTTTA
AACCGGAAAATTACACGAACTCTAACGTTAACAGGCTCCCGACCATGATTACGGATAGATACACGTTGGC
TTCTAGATCCACAACATCCCGTTTACTTCAAAGTTATCTCAATAATTTTCACCCCTACTGCCCTATCGTG
CACTCACCGACGCTAATGATGTTGTATAATAACCAGATTGAAATCGCGTCGAAGGATCAATGGCAAATCC
TTTTTAACTGCATATTAGCCATTGGAGCCTGGTGTATAGAGGGGGAATCTACTGATATAGATGTTTTTTA
CTATCAAAATGCTAAATCTCATTTGACGAGCAAGGTCTTCGAGTCAGGTTCCATAATTTTGGTGACAGCC
CTACATCTTCTGTCGCGATATACACAGTGGAGGCAGAAAACAAATACTAGCTATAATTTTCACAGCTTTT
CCATAAGAATGGCCATATCATTGGGCTTGAATAGGGACCTCCCCTCGTCCTTCAGTGATAGCAGCATTCT
GGAACAAAGACGCCGAATTTGGTGGTCTGTCTACTCTTGGGAGATCCAATTGTCCCTGCTTTATGGTCGA
TCCATCCAGCTTTCTCAGAATACAATCTCCTTCCCTTCTTCTGTCGACGATGTGCAGCGTACCACAACAG
GTCCCACCATATATCATGGCATCATTGAAACAGCAAGGCTCTTACAAGTTTTCACAAAAATCTATGAACT
AGACAAAACAGTAACTGCAGAAAAAAGTCCTATATGTGCAAAAAAATGCTTGATGATTTGTAATGAGATT
GAGGAGGTTTCGAGACAGGCACCAAAGTTTTTACAAATGGATATTTCCACCACCGCTCTAACCAATTTGT
TGAAGGAACACCCTTGGCTATCCTTTACAAGATTCGAACTGAAGTGGAAACAGTTGTCTCTTATCATTTA
TGTATTAAGAGATTTTTTCACTAATTTTACCCAGAAAAAGTCACAACTAGAACAGGATCAAAATGATCAT
CAAAGTTATGAAGTTAAACGATGCTCCATCATGTTAAGCGATGCAGCACAAAGAACTGTTATGTCTGTAA
GTAGCTATATGGACAATCATAATGTCACCCCATATTTTGCCTGGAATTGTTCTTATTACTTGTTCAATGC
AGTCCTAGTACCCATAAAGACTCTACTCTCAAACTCAAAATCGAATGCTGAGAATAACGAGACCGCACAA
TTATTACAACAAATTAACACTGTTCTGATGCTATTAAAAAAACTGGCCACTTTTAAAATCCAGACTTGTG
AAAAATACATTCAAGTACTGGAAGAGGTATGTGCGCCGTTTCTGTTATCACAGTGTGCAATCCCATTACC
GCATATCAGTTATAACAATAGTAATGGTAGCGCCATTAAAAATATTGTCGGTTCTGCAACTATCGCCCAA
TACCCTACTCTTCCGGAGGAAAATGTCAACAATATCAGTGTTAAATATGTTTCTCCTGGCTCAGTAGGGC
CTTCACCTGTGCCATTGAAATCAGGAGCAAGTTTCAGTGATCTAGTCAAGCTGTTATCTAACCGTCCACC
CTCTCGTAACTCTCCAGTGACAATACCAAGAAGCACACCTTCGCATCGCTCAGTCACGCCTTTTCTAGGG
CAACAGCAACAGCTGCAATCATTAGTGCCACTGACCCCGTCTGCTTTGTTTGGTGGCGCCAATTTTAATC
AAAGTGGGAATATTGCTGATAGCTCATTGTCCTTCACTTTCACTAACAGTAGCAACGGTCCGAACCTCAT
AACAACTCAAACAAATTCTCAAGCGCTTTCACAACCAATTGCCTCCTCTAACGTTCATGATAACTTCATG
AATAATGAAATCACGGCTAGTAAAATTGATGATGGTAATAATTCAAAACCACTGTCACCTGGTTGGACGG
ACCAAACTGCGTATAACGCGTTTGGAATCACTACAGGGATGTTTAATACCACTACAATGGATGATGTATA
TAACTATCTATTCGATGATGAAGATACCCCACCAAACCCAAAAAAAGAGTAATAGACGTCTATCGATACC
GTCGACTAAAGCCAAATAGAAAATTATTCAGTTCCTGGCTTAAGTTTTTAAAAGTGATATTATTTATTTG
GTTGTAACCAACCAAAAGAATGTAAATAACTAATACATAATTATGTTAGTTTTAAGTTAGCAACAAATTG
ATTTTAGCTATATTAGCTACTTGGTTAATAAATAGAATATATTTATTTAAAGATAATTGCGTTTTTATTG
TCAGGGAGTGAGTTTGCTTAAAAACTCGTTTAGATCCGCGGCCGCGGCTCGAGGGTACCTCTAGAGATCC
ACTAGTGTCGACGATGTAGGTCACGGTCTCGAAGCCGCGGTGCGGGTGCCAGGGCGTGCCCTTGGGCTCC
CCGGGCGCGTACTCCACCTCACCCATCTGGTCCATCATGATGAACGGGTCGAGGTGGCGGTAGTTGATCC
CGGCGAACGCGCGGCGCACCGGGAAGCCCTCGCCCTCGAAACCGCTGGGCGCGGTGGTCACGGTGAGCAC
GGGACGTGCGACGGCGTCGGCGGGTGCGGATACGCGGGGCAGCGTCAGCGGGTTCTCGACGGTCACGGCG
GGCATGTCGACACTAGTTCTAGCCAGCTTTTGTTCCCTTTAGTGAGGGTTAATTTCGAGCTTGGCGTAAT
CATGGTCATAGCTGTTTCCTGTGTGAAATTGTTATCCGCTCACAATTCCACACAACATACGAGCCGGAAG
CATAAAGTGTAAAGCCTGGGGTGCCTAATGAGTGAGCTAACTCACATTAATTGCGTTGCGCTCACTGCCC
GCTTTCCAGTCGGGAAACCTGTCGTGCCAGCTGCATTAATGAATCGGCCAACGCGCGGGGAGAGGCGGTT
TGCGTATTGGGCGCTCTTCCGCTTCCTCGCTCACTGACTCGCTGCGCTCGGTCGTTCGGCTGCGGCGAGC
GGTATCAGCTCACTCAAAGGCGGTAATACGGTTATCCACAGAATCAGGGGATAACGCAGGAAAGAACATG
TGAGCAAAAGGCCAGCAAAAGGCCAGGAACCGTAAAAAGGCCGCGTTGCTGGCGTTTTTCCATAGGCTCC
GCCCCCCTGACGAGCATCACAAAAATCGACGCTCAAGTCAGAGGTGGCGAAACCCGACAGGACTATAAAG
ATACCAGGCGTTTCCCCCTGGAAGCTCCCTCGTGCGCTCTCCTGTTCCGACCCTGCCGCTTACCGGATAC
CTGTCCGCCTTTCTCCCTTCGGGAAGCGTGGCGCTTTCTCATAGCTCACGCTGTAGGTATCTCAGTTCGG
TGTAGGTCGTTCGCTCCAAGCTGGGCTGTGTGCACGAACCCCCCGTTCAGCCCGACCGCTGCGCCTTATC
CGGTAACTATCGTCTTGAGTCCAACCCGGTAAGACACGACTTATCGCCACTGGCAGCAGCCACTGGTAAC
AGGATTAGCAGAGCGAGGTATGTAGGCGGTGCTACAGAGTTCTTGAAGTGGTGGCCTAACTACGGCTACA
CTAGAAGGACAGTATTTGGTATCTGCGCTCTGCTGAAGCCAGTTACCTTCGGAAAAAGAGTTGGTAGCTC
TTGATCCGGCAAACAAACCACCGCTGGTAGCGGTGGTTTTTTTGTTTGCAAGCAGCAGATTACGCGCAGA
AAAAAAGGATCTCAAGAAGATCCTTTGATCTTTTCTACGGGGTCTGACGCTCAGTGGAACGAAAACTCAC
GTTAAGGGATTTTGGTCATGAGATTATCAAAAAGGATCTTCACCTAGATCCTTTTAAATTAAAAATGAAG
TTTTAAATCAATCTAAAGTATATATGAGTAAACTTGGTCTGACAGTTACCAATGCTTAATCAGTGAGGCA
CCTATCTCAGCGATCTGTCTATTTCGTTCATCCATAGTTGCCTGACTCCCCGTCGTGTAGATAACTACGA
TACGGGAGGGCTTACCATCTGGCCCCAGTGCTGCAATGATACCGCGAGACCCACGCTCACCGGCTCCAGA
TTTATCAGCAATAAACCAGCCAGCCGGAAGGGCCGAGCGCAGAAGTGGTCCTGCAACTTTATCCGCCTCC
ATCCAGTCTATTAATTGTTGCCGGGAAGCTAGAGTAAGTAGTTCGCCAGTTAATAGTTTGCGCAACGTTG
TTGCCATTGCTACAGGCATCGTGGTGTCACGCTCGTCGTTTGGTATGGCTTCATTCAGCTCCGGTTCCCA
ACGATCAAGGCGAGTTACATGATCCCCCATGTTGTGCAAAAAAGCGGTTAGCTCCTTCGGTCCTCCGATC
GTTGTCAGAAGTAAGTTGGCCGCAGTGTTATCACTCATGGTTATGGCAGCACTGCATAATTCTCTTACTG
TCATGCCATCCGTAAGATGCTTTTCTGTGACTGGTGAGTACTCAACCAAGTCATTCTGAGAATAGTGTAT
GCGGCGACCGAGTTGCTCTTGCCCGGCGTCAATACGGGATAATACCGCGCCACATAGCAGAACTTTAAAA
GTGCTCATCATTGGAAAACGTTCTTCGGGGCGAAAACTCTCAAGGATCTTACCGCTGTTGAGATCCAGTT
CGATGTAACCCACTCGTGCACCCAACTGATCTTCAGCATCTTTTACTTTCACCAGCGTTTCTGGGTGAGC
AAAAACAGGAAGGCAAAATGCCGCAAAAAAGGGAATAAGGGCGACACGGAAATGTTGAATACTCATACTC
TTCCTTTTTCAATATTATTGAAGCATTTATCAGGGTTATTGTCTCATGAGCGGATACATATTTGAATGTA
TTTAGAAAAATAAACAAATAGGGGTTCCGCGCACATTTCCCCGAAAAGTGCCAC
