>Addgene plasmid #46107 | pattB-synaptobrevin-GAL4-hsp70 | addgene partial sequence | sequence record 68185 | SYBFOR5 5'-TGGAAGACAGTGAAAGAGGC-3'
ATCATCGACAGCCGAATTCCAACATGAAGCTACTGTCTTCTATCGAACAAGCATGCGATATTTGCCGACT
TAAAAAGCTCAAGTGCTCCAAAGAAAAACCGAAGTGCGCCAAGTGTCTGAAGAACAACTGGGAGTGTCGC
TACTCTCCCAAAACCAAAAGGTCTCCGCTGACTAGGGCACATCTGACAGAAGTGGAATCAAGGCTAGAAA
GACTGGAACAGCTATTTCTACTGATTTTTCCTCGAGAAGACCTTGACATGATTTTGAAAATGGATTCTTT
ACAGGATATAAAAGCATTGTTAACAGGATTATTTGTACAAGATAATGTGAATAAAGATGCCGTCACAGAT
AGATTGGCTTCAGTGGAGACTGATATGCCTCTAACATTGAGACAGCATAGAATAAGTGCGACATCATCAT
CGGAAGAGAGTAGTAACAAAGGTCAAAGACAGTTGACTGTATCGATTGACTCGGCAGCTCATCATGATAA
CTCCACAATTCCGTTGGATTTTATGCCCAGGGATGCTCTTCATGGATTTGATTGGTCTGAAGAGGATGAC
ATGTCGGATGGCTTGCCCTTCCTGAAAACGGACCCCAACAATAATGGGTTCTTTGGCGACGGTTCTCTCT
TATGTATTCTTCGATCTATTGGCTTTAAACCGGAAAATTACACGAACTCTAACGTTAACAGGCTCCCGAC
CATGATTACGGATAGATACACGTTGGCTTCTAGATCCACAACATCCCGTTTACTTCAAAGTTATCTCAAT
AATTTTCACCCCTACTGCCCTATCGTGCACTCACCGACGCTAATGATGTTGTATAATAACCAGATTGAAA
TCGCGTCGAAGGATCAATGGCAAATCCTTTTTAACTGCATAT
