>Addgene plasmid #46107 | pattB-synaptobrevin-GAL4-hsp70 | addgene partial sequence | sequence record 68532 | hsp70REV-SEQ 5'-GCAAACTCACTCCCTGACA-3'
AATATATTCTATTTATTAACCAAGTAGCTAATATAGCTAAAATCAATTTGTTGCTAACTTAAAACTAACA
TAATTATGTATTAGTTATTTACATTCTTTTGGTTGGTTACAACCAAATAAATAATATCACTTTTAAAAAC
TTAAGCCAGGAACTGAATAATTTTCTATTTGGCTTTAGTCGACGGTATCGATAGACGTCTATTACTCTTT
TTTTGGGTTTGGTGGGGTATCTTCATCATCGAATAGATAGTTATATACATCATCCATTGTAGTGGTATTA
AACATCCCTGTAGTGATTCCAAACGCGTTATACGCAGTTTGGTCCGTCCAACCAGGTGACAGTGGTTTTG
AATTATTACCATCATCAATTTTACTAGCCGTGATTTCATTATTCATGAAGTTATCATGAACGTTAGAGGA
GGCAATTGGTTGTGAAAGCGCTTGAGAATTTGTTTGAGTTGTTATGAGGTTCGGACCGTTGCTACTGTTA
GTGAAAGTGAAGGACAATGAGCTATCAGCAATATTCCCACTTTGATTAAAATTGGCGCCACCAAACAAAG
CAGACGGGGTCAGTGGCACTAATGATTGCAGCTGTTGCTGTTGCCCTAGAAAAGGCGTGACTGAGCGATG
CGAAGGTGTGCTTCTTGGTATTGTCACTGGAGAGTTACGAGAGGGTGGACGGTTAGATAACAGCTTGACT
AGATCACTGAAACTTGCTCCTGATTTCAATGGCACAGGTGAAGGCCCTACTGAGCCAGGAGAAACATATT
TAACACTGATATTGTTGACATTTTCCTCCGGAAGAGTAGGGTATTGGGCGATAGTTGCAGAACCGACAAT
ATTTTTAATGGCGCTACCATTACTATTGTTATAACTGATATGCGG
